Addgene plasmid #206406: pEGFP-N3-hARL1(WT)
Purpose: Mammalian expression of hARL1(WT)
Depositing lab: Kazuhisa Nakayama & Hye-Won Shin. Depositing organization: Kyoto University, Graduate School of Pharmaceutical Sciences. Publication: Roles of ARFRP1 (ADP-ribosylation factor-related protein 1) in post-Golgi membrane trafficking. Shin HW, Kobayashi H, Kitamura M, Waguri S, Suganuma T, Uchiyama Y, Nakayama K. J Cell Sci. 2005 Sep 1;118(Pt 17):4039-48. doi: 10.1242/jcs.02524. PubMed 16129887.
Backbone
  Vector backbone: pEGFP-N3
  Vector type: Mammalian Expression
Growth in bacteria
  Bacterial resistance: Kanamycin, 50 μg/mL
  Growth temperature: 37°C
  Growth strain: DH5alpha
  Copy number: High Copy
Gene/Insert
  Gene/Insert name: ARL1
  Species: H. sapiens (human)
  Entrez Gene: ARL1 (a.k.a. ARFL1)
  Tag / fusion protein: EGFP (C terminal on backbone)
  Cloning method: Restriction Enzyme; 5′ cloning site unknown (unknown if destroyed)
Terms and licenses: Academic/Nonprofit Terms; Industry Terms: Not Available to Industry
How to cite: pEGFP-N3-hARL1(WT) was a gift from Kazuhisa Nakayama & Hye-Won Shin (Addgene plasmid # 206406 ; http://n2t.net/addgene:206406 ; RRID:Addgene_206406)
