[The description below was written by a language model from this plasmid's Addgene catalogue record and pLannotate feature annotations shown in this document.]
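Description:
pEGFP-N3-hARL1(WT) is a 5,254-nt mammalian expression plasmid built on the pEGFP-N3 backbone that produces wild-type human ARL1 (ADP-ribosylation factor-like protein 1, also known as ARFL1) fused at its C terminus to EGFP. The ARL1 coding sequence sits between remnants of the multiple cloning site, immediately downstream of the human cytomegalovirus immediate-early enhancer and promoter and upstream of the mammalian codon-optimised EGFP open reading frame. Transcription therefore yields a single ARL1-EGFP message that is terminated by the SV40 polyadenylation signal. The insert was introduced by restriction cloning, although the record does not state which sites were used.

The plasmid is propagated in E. coli at high copy number through a ColE1/pUC-type origin and selected with kanamycin. The Tn5 aminoglycoside phosphotransferase gene (NeoR/KanR) is preceded by both a bacterial bla promoter and the SV40 enhancer/early promoter and is followed by the HSV thymidine kinase polyadenylation signal, so the same marker confers kanamycin resistance in bacteria and G418 resistance for selecting stably transfected mammalian cells. An f1 phage origin is also present and allows single-stranded DNA production. The short annotated fragments of SV40 large T antigen, ble and the bGH polyadenylation signal appear to be backbone remnants or partial matches from the automated annotation rather than functional elements.

ARL1 is a small GTP-binding protein that recruits golgins, arfaptins and Arf-GEFs to the trans-Golgi network. The fluorescent fusion is suited to visualising ARL1 localisation in living or fixed cells. The associated work concerns ARF-related GTPases in post-Golgi membrane trafficking, and the "WT" label implies that the construct serves as a wild-type reference there.
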