Features (pLannotate 1.2.2; 16 found; start..end, strand, type, name):
     60..363     +  enhancer       CMV enhancer: human cytomegalovirus immediate early enhancer
    364..567     +  promoter       CMV promoter: human cytomegalovirus (CMV) immediate early promoter
    590..612     +  misc_feature   MCS (fragment): multiple cloning site
    620..1162    +  CDS            ARL1: ARL1_HUMAN - Experimental evidence at protein level: Swiss-Prot protein existence level 1. GTP-binding protein that recruits several effectors, such as golgins, arfaptins and Arf-GEFs to the trans-Golgi network, and modulates their functions at the Golgi complex (PubMed:9624189, PubMed:21239483, PubMed:27436755, PubMed:22679020, PubMed:27373159). Plays thereby a role in a wide range of fundamental cellular processes, including cell polarity, innate immunity, or protein secretion mediated by arfaptins, which were shown to play a role in maintaining insulin secretion from pancreatic beta cells (
   1164..1189    +  misc_feature   MCS (fragment): multiple cloning site
   1199..1918    +  CDS            EGFP: the original enhanced GFP (Yang et al., 1996) mammalian codon-optimized
   1935..2018    +  CDS            large T antigen (fragment): large T antigen from SV40 (simian virus 40)
   2041..2162    +  polyA_signal   SV40 poly(A) signal: SV40 polyadenylation signal
   2196..2624    -  rep_origin     f1 ori (sequence partly withheld): f1 bacteriophage origin of replication; arrow indicates direction of (+) strand synthesis
   2651..2755    +  promoter       AmpR promoter: bla
   2757..3114    +  promoter       SV40 promoter: SV40 enhancer and early promoter
   3149..3943    +  CDS            NeoR/KanR: aminoglycoside phosphotransferase from Tn5; aph(3')-II (or nptII); confers resistance to neomycin, kanamycin, and G418 (Geneticin®)
   3964..4116    +  CDS            ble (fragment): BLE_KLEPN - Experimental evidence at protein level: Swiss-Prot protein existence level 1. Binding protein with a strong affinity to the bleomycin family of antibiotics. Binds to CL990; an antimitotic-antibiotic compound. From Klebsiella pneumoniae.
   4175..4222    +  polyA_signal   HSV TK poly(A) signal: herpes simplex virus thymidine kinase polyadenylation signal (Cole and Stacy, 1985)
   4313..4329    -  polyA_signal   bGH poly(A) signal (fragment): bovine growth hormone polyadenylation signal
   4551..5139    +  rep_origin     ori: high-copy-number ColE1/pMB1/pBR322/pUC origin of replication
>Addgene plasmid #206406 | pEGFP-N3-hARL1(WT) | addgene full sequence | sequence record 410869 | Addgene NGS Result
AGTTATTAATAGTAATCAATTACGGGGTCATTAGTTCATAGCCCATATATGGAGTTCCGCGTTACATAAC
TTACGGTAAATGGCCCGCCTGGCTGACCGCCCAACGACCCCCGCCCATTGACGTCAATAATGACGTATGT
TCCCATAGTAACGCCAATAGGGACTTTCCATTGACGTCAATGGGTGGAGTATTTACGGTAAACTGCCCAC
TTGGCAGTACATCAAGTGTATCATATGCCAAGTACGCCCCCTATTGACGTCAATGACGGTAAATGGCCCG
CCTGGCATTATGCCCAGTACATGACCTTATGGGACTTTCCTACTTGGCAGTACATCTACGTATTAGTCAT
CGCTATTACCATGGTGATGCGGTTTTGGCAGTACATCAATGGGCGTGGATAGCGGTTTGACTCACGGGGA
TTTCCAAGTCTCCACCCCATTGACGTCAATGGGAGTTTGTTTTGGCACCAAAATCAACGGGACTTTCCAA
AATGTCGTAACAACTCCGCCCCATTGACGCAAATGGGCGGTAGGCGTGTACGGTGGGAGGTCTATATAAG
CAGAGCTGGTTTAGTGAACCGTCAGATCCGCTAGCGCTACCGGACTCAGATCCGCCGCCATGGGTGGCTT
TTTCTCAAGTATATTTTCCAGTCTGTTTGGAACTCGGGAAATGAGAATTTTAATTTTGGGATTAGATGGA
GCAGGAAAAACCACAATTTTGTACAGATTACAAGTGGGAGAAGTTGTTACTACTATACCTACCATTGGAT
TTAATGTAGAGACGGTGACGTACAAAAACCTTAAATTCCAAGTCTGGGATTTAGGAGGACAGACAAGTAT
CAGGCCATACTGGAGATGTTACTATTCAAACACAGATGCAGTCATTTATGTAGTAGACAGTTGTGACCGA
GACCGAATTGGCATTTCCAAATCAGAGTTAGTTGCCATGTTGGAGGAAGAAGAGCTGAGAAAAGCCATTT
TAGTGGTGTTTGCAAATAAACAGGACATGGAACAGGCCATGACTTCCTCAGAGATGGCAAATTCACTTGG
GTTACCTGCCTTGAAGGACCGAAAATGGCAGATATTCAAAACGTCAGCAACCAAAGGCACCGGCCTTGAT
GAGGCAATGGAATGGTTAGTTGAAACATTAAAAAGCAGACAGCTCGACGGTACCGCGGGCCCGGGATCCA
TCGCCACCATGGTGAGCAAGGGCGAGGAGCTGTTCACCGGGGTGGTGCCCATCCTGGTCGAGCTGGACGG
CGACGTAAACGGCCACAAGTTCAGCGTGTCCGGCGAGGGCGAGGGCGATGCCACCTACGGCAAGCTGACC
CTGAAGTTCATCTGCACCACCGGCAAGCTGCCCGTGCCCTGGCCCACCCTCGTGACCACCCTGACCTACG
GCGTGCAGTGCTTCAGCCGCTACCCCGACCACATGAAGCAGCACGACTTCTTCAAGTCCGCCATGCCCGA
AGGCTACGTCCAGGAGCGCACCATCTTCTTCAAGGACGACGGCAACTACAAGACCCGCGCCGAGGTGAAG
TTCGAGGGCGACACCCTGGTGAACCGCATCGAGCTGAAGGGCATCGACTTCAAGGAGGACGGCAACATCC
TGGGGCACAAGCTGGAGTACAACTACAACAGCCACAACGTCTATATCATGGCCGACAAGCAGAAGAACGG
CATCAAGGTGAACTTCAAGATCCGCCACAACATCGAGGACGGCAGCGTGCAGCTCGCCGACCACTACCAG
CAGAACACCCCCATCGGCGACGGCCCCGTGCTGCTGCCCGACAACCACTACCTGAGCACCCAGTCCGCCC
TGAGCAAAGACCCCAACGAGAAGCGCGATCACATGGTCCTGCTGGAGTTCGTGACCGCCGCCGGGATCAC
TCTCGGCATGGACGAGCTGTACAAGTAAAGCGGCCGCGACTCTAGATCATAATCAGCCATACCACATTTG
TAGAGGTTTTACTTGCTTTAAAAAACCTCCCACACCTCCCCCTGAACCTGAAACATAAAATGAATGCAAT
TGTTGTTGTTAACTTGTTTATTGCAGCTTATAATGGTTACAAATAAAGCAATAGCATCACAAATTTCACA
AATAAAGCATTTTTTTCACTGCATTCTAGTTGTGGTTTGTCCAAACTCATCAATGTATCTTAAGGCGTAA
ATTGTAAGCGTTAATATTTTGTTAAAATTCGCGTTAAATTTTTGTTAAATCAGCTCATTTTTTAACCAAT
AGGCCGAAATCGGCAAAATCCCTTATAAATCAAAAGAATAGACCGAGATAGGGT
[37 nt withheld, positions 2295-2331]
AAAGAACGTGGACTCCAACGTCAAAGG
[49 nt withheld, positions 2359-2407]
T
[91 nt withheld, positions 2409-2499]
G
[124 nt withheld, positions 2501-2624]
CAGGTGGCACTTTTCGGGGAAATGTGCGCGGAACCCCTATTTGTTTATTTTTCTAAATACATTCAAATAT
GTATCCGCTCATGAGACAATAACCCTGATAAATGCTTCAATAATATTGAAAAAGGAAGAGTCCTGAGGCG
GAAAGAACCAGCTGTGGAATGTGTGTCAGTTAGGGTGTGGAAAGTCCCCAGGCTCCCCAGCAGGCAGAAG
TATGCAAAGCATGCATCTCAATTAGTCAGCAACCAGGTGTGGAAAGTCCCCAGGCTCCCCAGCAGGCAGA
AGTATGCAAAGCATGCATCTCAATTAGTCAGCAACCATAGTCCCGCCCCTAACTCCGCCCATCCCGCCCC
TAACTCCGCCCAGTTCCGCCCATTCTCCGCCCCATGGCTGACTAATTTTTTTTATTTATGCAGAGGCCGA
GGCCGCCTCGGCCTCTGAGCTATTCCAGAAGTAGTGAGGAGGCTTTTTTGGAGGCCTAGGCTTTTGCAAA
GATCGATCAAGAGACAGGATGAGGATCGTTTCGCATGATTGAACAAGATGGATTGCACGCAGGTTCTCCG
GCCGCTTGGGTGGAGAGGCTATTCGGCTATGACTGGGCACAACAGACAATCGGCTGCTCTGATGCCGCCG
TGTTCCGGCTGTCAGCGCAGGGGCGCCCGGTTCTTTTTGTCAAGACCGACCTGTCCGGTGCCCTGAATGA
ACTGCAAGACGAGGCAGCGCGGCTATCGTGGCTGGCCACGACGGGCGTTCCTTGCGCAGCTGTGCTCGAC
GTTGTCACTGAAGCGGGAAGGGACTGGCTGCTATTGGGCGAAGTGCCGGGGCAGGATCTCCTGTCATCTC
ACCTTGCTCCTGCCGAGAAAGTATCCATCATGGCTGATGCAATGCGGCGGCTGCATACGCTTGATCCGGC
TACCTGCCCATTCGACCACCAAGCGAAACATCGCATCGAGCGAGCACGTACTCGGATGGAAGCCGGTCTT
GTCGATCAGGATGATCTGGACGAAGAGCATCAGGGGCTCGCGCCAGCCGAACTGTTCGCCAGGCTCAAGG
CGAGCATGCCCGACGGCGAGGATCTCGTCGTGACCCATGGCGATGCCTGCTTGCCGAATATCATGGTGGA
AAATGGCCGCTTTTCTGGATTCATCGACTGTGGCCGGCTGGGTGTGGCGGACCGCTATCAGGACATAGCG
TTGGCTACCCGTGATATTGCTGAAGAGCTTGGCGGCGAATGGGCTGACCGCTTCCTCGTGCTTTACGGTA
TCGCCGCTCCCGATTCGCAGCGCATCGCCTTCTATCGCCTTCTTGACGAGTTCTTCTGAGCGGGACTCTG
GGGTTCGAAATGACCGACCAAGCGACGCCCAACCTGCCATCACGAGATTTCGATTCCACCGCCGCCTTCT
ATGAAAGGTTGGGCTTCGGAATCGTTTTCCGGGACGCCGGCTGGATGATCCTCCAGCGCGGGGATCTCAT
GCTGGAGTTCTTCGCCCACCCTAGGGGGAGGCTAACTGAAACACGGAAGGAGACAATACCGGAAGGAACC
CGCGCTATGACGGCAATAAAAAGACAGAATAAAACGCACGGTGTTGGGTCGTTTGTTCATAAACGCGGGG
TTCGGTCCCAGGGCTGGCACTCTGTCGATACCCCACCGAGACCCCATTGGGGCCAATACGCCCGCGTTTC
TTCCTTTTCCCCACCCCACCCCCCAAGTTCGGGTGAAGGCCCAGGGCTCGCAGCCAACGTCGGGGCGGCA
GGCCCTGCCATAGCCTCAGGTTACTCATATATACTTTAGATTGATTTAAAACTTCATTTTTAATTTAAAA
GGATCTAGGTGAAGATCCTTTTTGATAATCTCATGACCAAAATCCCTTAACGTGAGTTTTCGTTCCACTG
AGCGTCAGACCCCGTAGAAAAGATCAAAGGATCTTCTTGAGATCCTTTTTTTCTGCGCGTAATCTGCTGC
TTGCAAACAAAAAAACCACCGCTACCAGCGGTGGTTTGTTTGCCGGATCAAGAGCTACCAACTCTTTTTC
CGAAGGTAACTGGCTTCAGCAGAGCGCAGATACCAAATACTGTTCTTCTAGTGTAGCCGTAGTTAGGCCA
CCACTTCAAGAACTCTGTAGCACCGCCTACATACCTCGCTCTGCTAATCCTGTTACCAGTGGCTGCTGCC
AGTGGCGATAAGTCGTGTCTTACCGGGTTGGACTCAAGACGATAGTTACCGGATAAGGCGCAGCGGTCGG
GCTGAACGGGGGGTTCGTGCACACAGCCCAGCTTGGAGCGAACGACCTACACCGAACTGAGATACCTACA
GCGTGAGCTATGAGAAAGCGCCACGCTTCCCGAAGGGAGAAAGGCGGACAGGTATCCGGTAAGCGGCAGG
GTCGGAACAGGAGAGCGCACGAGGGAGCTTCCAGGGGGAAACGCCTGGTATCTTTATAGTCCTGTCGGGT
TTCGCCACCTCTGACTTGAGCGTCGATTTTTGTGATGCTCGTCAGGGGGGCGGAGCCTATGGAAAAACGC
CAGCAACGCGGCCTTTTTACGGTTCCTGGCCTTTTGCTGGCCTTTTGCTCACATGTTCTTTCCTGCGTTA
TCCCCTGATTCTGTGGATAACCGTATTACCGCCATGCATT
